>Addgene plasmid #122678 | pcDNA3.1-mPCSK9 | addgene full sequence | sequence record 244744 | Addgene NGS Result
GACGGATCGGGAGATCTCCCGATCCCCTATGGTGCACTCTCAGTACAATCTGCTCTGATGCCGCATAGTT
AAGCCAGTATCTGCTCCCTGCTTGTGTGTTGGAGGTCGCTGAGTAGTGCGCGAGCAAAATTTAAGCTACA
ACAAGGCAAGGCTTGACCGACAATTGCATGAAGAATCTGCTTAGGGTTAGGCGTTTTGCGCTGCTTCGCG
ATGTACGGGCCAGATATACGCGTTGACATTGATTATTGACTAGTTATTAATAGTAATCAATTACGGGGTC
ATTAGTTCATAGCCCATATATGGAGTTCCGCGTTACATAACTTACGGTAAATGGCCCGCCTGGCTGACCG
CCCAACGACCCCCGCCCATTGACGTCAATAATGACGTATGTTCCCATAGTAACGCCAATAGGGACTTTCC
ATTGACGTCAATGGGTGGAGTATTTACGGTAAACTGCCCACTTGGCAGTACATCAAGTGTATCATATGCC
AAGTACGCCCCCTATTGACGTCAATGACGGTAAATGGCCCGCCTGGCATTATGCCCAGTACATGACCTTA
TGGGACTTTCCTACTTGGCAGTACATCTACGTATTAGTCATCGCTATTACCATGGTGATGCGGTTTTGGC
AGTACATCAATGGGCGTGGATAGCGGTTTGACTCACGGGGATTTCCAAGTCTCCACCCCATTGACGTCAA
TGGGAGTTTGTTTTGGCACCAAAATCAACGGGACTTTCCAAAATGTCGTAACAACTCCGCCCCATTGACG
CAAATGGGCGGTAGGCGTGTACGGTGGGAGGTCTATATAAGCAGAGCTCTCTGGCTAACTAGAGAACCCA
CTGCTTACTGGCTTATCGAAATTAATACGACTCACTATAGGGAGACCCAAGCTGGCTAGTTAAGCTTGGT
ACCGAGCTCGGATCCACTAGTCCAGTGTGGTGGAATTGCCCTTAGGGCAATTCTGCAGATATCTTTCTGA
GGCTAGAGGACTGAGCCAGTCCTTGGCTCCCCAGAGACATCACGGCCCGCAGCCCCGGAGCCAAGTGCCC
CGAGTCCCAGGCGTCCATGTCCTTCCCGAGGCCGCGCGCACCTCTCCTCGCCCCGATGGGCACCCACTGC
TCTGCGTGGCTGCGGTGGCCGCTGTTGCCGCTGTTGCCGCCGCTGCTGCTGCTGTTGCTGCTACTGTGCC
CCACCGGCGCTGGTGCCCAGGACGAGGATGGAGATTATGAAGAGCTGATGCTCGCCCTCCCGTCCCAGGA
GGATGGCCTGGCTGATGAGGCCGCACATGTGGCCACCGCCACCTTCCGCCGTTGCTCCAAGGAGGCCTGG
AGGCTGCCAGGAACCTACATTGTGGTGCTGATGGAGGAGACCCAGAGGCTACAGATTGAACAAACTGCCC
ACCGCCTGCAGACCCGGGCTGCCCGCCGGGGCTATGTCATCAAGGTTCTACATATCTTTTATGACCTCTT
CCCTGGCTTCTTGGTGAAGATGAGCAGTGACCTGTTGGGCCTGGCCCTGAAGTTGCCCCATGTGGAGTAC
ATTGAGGAAGACTCCTTTGTCTTCGCCCAGAGCATCCCATGGAACCTGGAGCGAATTATCCCAGCATGGC
ACCAGACAGAGGAAGACCGCTCCCCTGATGGAAGCAGCCAGGTGGAGGTGTATCTCTTAGATACCAGCAT
CCAGGGTGCCCATCGGGAGATTGAGGGCAGGGTCACCATCACCGACTTCAACAGCGTGCCGGAGGAGGAT
GGGACACGCTTCCACAGACAGGCGAGCAAGTGTGACAGCCACGGCACCCACCTGGCAGGTGTGGTCAGCG
GCCGGGATGCTGGTGTGGCCAAGGGCACCAGCCTGCACAGCCTGCGTGTGCTCAACTGTCAAGGGAAGGG
CACAGTCAGCGGCACCCTCATAGGCCTGGAGTTTATTCGGAAGAGTCAGCTAATCCAGCCCTCGGGGCCA
CTCGTGGTTCTGCTGCCCCTGGCCGGTGGGTATAGCCGCATCCTCAACGCTGCCTGCCGGCACCTGGCGA
GGACTGGGGTGGTGCTGGTTGCAGCAGCTGGGAACTTCCGGGACGACGCCTGCCTCTACTCCCCAGCTTC
TGCTCCAGAGGTCATCACAGTCGGGGCCACGAATGCCCAGGACCAGCCAGTTACCTTGGGGACTTTGGGG
ACTAATTTTGGACGCTGTGTGGATCTCTTTGCCCCCGGGAAGGACATCATCGGAGCGTCCAGTGACTGCA
GCACATGCTTCATGTCACAGAGTGGGACCTCACAGGCTGCTGCCCACGTGGCCGGCATTGTGGCTCGGAT
GCTGAGCCGGGAGCCCACACTTACCCTGGCCGAGCTGCGGCAGAGGCTGATCCACTTCTCTACCAAAGAC
GTCATCAACATGGCCTGGTTCCCTGAGGACCAGCAGGTGCTGACCCCCAACCTGGTGGCCACACTGCCCC
CCAGCACCCATGAGACAGGCGGGCAGCTGCTCTGTAGGACGGTGTGGTCGGCACACTCGGGGCCCACTCG
AACAGCTACAGCTACAGCCCGCTGTGCCCCAGAAGAGGAGCTGCTGAGCTGCTCCAGCTTCTCCAGGAGC
GGGAGGCGTCGTGGTGATTGGATTGAGGCCATAGGAGGCCAGCAGGTCTGCAAGGCCCTCAATGCATTTG
GGGGTGAGGGTGTCTATGCCGTCGCGAGATGCTGCCTGGTTCCCCGTGCCAACTGCAGCATCCACAACAC
CCCTGCAGCCAGAGCTGGCCTGGAGACCCATGTCCACTGCCACCAGAAGGACCATGTTCTCACAGGCTGC
AGCTTCCATTGGGAAGTGGAAGACCTTAGTGTCCGGAGGCAGCCTGCGCTGAGGTCCAGACGTCAGCCTG
GCCAGTGCGTTGGCCACCAGGCGGCCAGTGTCTATGCTTCCTGCTGCCATGCCCCAGGGCTGGAATGCAA
AATCAAGGAGCATGGGATCTCAGGTCCTTCAGAGCAGGTCACTGTGGCCTGCGAAGCAGGATGGACCCTG
ACTGGATGCAATGTGCTCCCTGGGGCATCCCTCACTCTGGGAGCCTACAGCGTGGACAACCTGTGTGTGG
CAAGAGTCCATGACACTGCCAGAGCAGACAGGACCAGTGGAGAAGCCACAGTAGCTGCTGCCATCTGCTG
CCGGAGCCGGCCTTCAGCAAAGGCCTCCTGGGTTCAGTGACAGCCTCAGGCAGGGATGGTGCTTGAGGCT
GGGTGCAGAGATATGCCTGCATGGCTCTCTTGTAGCCAAAGGTGGCTCGAGTCTAGAGGGCCCGCGGTTC
GAAGGTAAGCCTATCCCTAACCCTCTCCTCGGTCTCGATTCTACGCGTACCGGTCATCATCACCATCACC
ATTGAGTTTAAACCCGCTGATCAGCCTCGACTGTGCCTTCTAGTTGCCAGCCATCTGTTGTTTGCCCCTC
CCCCGTGCCTTCCTTGACCCTGGAAGGTGCCACTCCCACTGTCCTTTCCTAATAAAATGAGGAAATTGCA
TCGCATTGTCTGAGTAGGTGTCATTCTATTCTGGGGGGTGGGGTGGGGCAGGACAGCAAGGGGGAGGATT
GGGAAGACAATAGCAGGCATGCTGGGGATGCGGTGGGCTCTATGGCTTCTGAGGCGGAAAGAACCAGCTG
GGGCTCTAGGGGGTATCCCC
[124 nt withheld, positions 3661-3784]
C
[91 nt withheld, positions 3786-3876]
A
[49 nt withheld, positions 3878-3926]
CCTTTGACGTTGGAGTCCACGTTCTTT
[37 nt withheld, positions 3954-3990]
ACCCTATCTCGGTCTATTCTTTTGATTTATAAGGGATTTTGCCGATTTCGGCCTATTGGTTAAAAAATGA
GCTGATTTAACAAAAATTTAACGCGAATTAATTCTGTGGAATGTGTGTCAGTTAGGGTGTGGAAAGTCCC
CAGGCTCCCCAGCAGGCAGAAGTATGCAAAGCATGCATCTCAATTAGTCAGCAACCAGGTGTGGAAAGTC
CCCAGGCTCCCCAGCAGGCAGAAGTATGCAAAGCATGCATCTCAATTAGTCAGCAACCATAGTCCCGCCC
CTAACTCCGCCCATCCCGCCCCTAACTCCGCCCAGTTCCGCCCATTCTCCGCCCCATGGCTGACTAATTT
TTTTTATTTATGCAGAGGCCGAGGCCGCCTCTGCCTCTGAGCTATTCCAGAAGTAGTGAGGAGGCTTTTT
TGGAGGCCTAGGCTTTTGCAAAAAGCTCCCGGGAGCTTGTATATCCATTTTCGGATCTGATCAAGAGACA
GGATGAGGATCGTTTCGCATGATTGAACAAGATGGATTGCACGCAGGTTCTCCGGCCGCTTGGGTGGAGA
GGCTATTCGGCTATGACTGGGCACAACAGACAATCGGCTGCTCTGATGCCGCCGTGTTCCGGCTGTCAGC
GCAGGGGCGCCCGGTTCTTTTTGTCAAGACCGACCTGTCCGGTGCCCTGAATGAACTGCAGGACGAGGCA
GCGCGGCTATCGTGGCTGGCCACGACGGGCGTTCCTTGCGCAGCTGTGCTCGACGTTGTCACTGAAGCGG
GAAGGGACTGGCTGCTATTGGGCGAAGTGCCGGGGCAGGATCTCCTGTCATCTCACCTTGCTCCTGCCGA
GAAAGTATCCATCATGGCTGATGCAATGCGGCGGCTGCATACGCTTGATCCGGCTACCTGCCCATTCGAC
CACCAAGCGAAACATCGCATCGAGCGAGCACGTACTCGGATGGAAGCCGGTCTTGTCGATCAGGATGATC
TGGACGAAGAGCATCAGGGGCTCGCGCCAGCCGAACTGTTCGCCAGGCTCAAGGCGCGCATGCCCGACGG
CGAGGATCTCGTCGTGACCCATGGCGATGCCTGCTTGCCGAATATCATGGTGGAAAATGGCCGCTTTTCT
GGATTCATCGACTGTGGCCGGCTGGGTGTGGCGGACCGCTATCAGGACATAGCGTTGGCTACCCGTGATA
TTGCTGAAGAGCTTGGCGGCGAATGGGCTGACCGCTTCCTCGTGCTTTACGGTATCGCCGCTCCCGATTC
GCAGCGCATCGCCTTCTATCGCCTTCTTGACGAGTTCTTCTGAGCGGGACTCTGGGGTTCGCGAAATGAC
CGACCAAGCGACGCCCAACCTGCCATCACGAGATTTCGATTCCACCGCCGCCTTCTATGAAAGGTTGGGC
TTCGGAATCGTTTTCCGGGACGCCGGCTGGATGATCCTCCAGCGCGGGGATCTCATGCTGGAGTTCTTCG
CCCACCCCAACTTGTTTATTGCAGCTTATAATGGTTACAAATAAAGCAATAGCATCACAAATTTCACAAA
TAAAGCATTTTTTTCACTGCATTCTAGTTGTGGTTTGTCCAAACTCATCAATGTATCTTATCATGTCTGT
ATACCGTCGACCTCTAGCTAGAGCTTGGCGTAATCATGGTCATAGCTGTTTCCTGTGTGAAATTGTTATC
CGCTCACAATTCCACACAACATACGAGCCGGAAGCATAAAGTGTAAAGCCTGGGGTGCCTAATGAGTGAG
CTAACTCACATTAATTGCGTTGCGCTCACTGCCCGCTTTCCAGTCGGGAAACCTGTCGTGCCAGCTGCAT
TAATGAATCGGCCAACGCGCGGGGAGAGGCGGTTTGCGTATTGGGCGCTCTTCCGCTTCCTCGCTCACTG
ACTCGCTGCGCTCGGTCGTTCGGCTGCGGCGAGCGGTATCAGCTCACTCAAAGGCGGTAATACGGTTATC
CACAGAATCAGGGGATAACGCAGGAAAGAACATGTGAGCAAAAGGCCAGCAAAAGGCCAGGAACCGTAAA
AAGGCCGCGTTGCTGGCGTTTTTCCATAGGCTCCGCCCCCCTGACGAGCATCACAAAAATCGACGCTCAA
GTCAGAGGTGGCGAAACCCGACAGGACTATAAAGATACCAGGCGTTTCCCCCTGGAAGCTCCCTCGTGCG
CTCTCCTGTTCCGACCCTGCCGCTTACCGGATACCTGTCCGCCTTTCTCCCTTCGGGAAGCGTGGCGCTT
TCTCATAGCTCACGCTGTAGGTATCTCAGTTCGGTGTAGGTCGTTCGCTCCAAGCTGGGCTGTGTGCACG
AACCCCCCGTTCAGCCCGACCGCTGCGCCTTATCCGGTAACTATCGTCTTGAGTCCAACCCGGTAAGACA
CGACTTATCGCCACTGGCAGCAGCCACTGGTAACAGGATTAGCAGAGCGAGGTATGTAGGCGGTGCTACA
GAGTTCTTGAAGTGGTGGCCTAACTACGGCTACACTAGAAGAACAGTATTTGGTATCTGCGCTCTGCTGA
AGCCAGTTACCTTCGGAAAAAGAGTTGGTAGCTCTTGATCCGGCAAACAAACCACCGCTGGTAGCGGTGG
TTTTTTTGTTTGCAAGCAGCAGATTACGCGCAGAAAAAAAGGATCTCAAGAAGATCCTTTGATCTTTTCT
ACGGGGTCTGACGCTCAGTGGAACGAAAACTCACGTTAAGGGATTTTGGTCATGAGATTATCAAAAAGGA
TCTTCACCTAGATCCTTTTAAATTAAAAATGAAGTTTTAAATCAATCTAAAGTATATATGAGTAAACTTG
GTCTGACAGTTACCAATGCTTAATCAGTGAGGCACCTATCTCAGCGATCTGTCTATTTCGTTCATCCATA
GTTGCCTGACTCCCCGTCGTGTAGATAACTACGATACGGGAGGGCTTACCATCTGGCCCCAGTGCTGCAA
TGATACCGCGAGACCCACGCTCACCGGCTCCAGATTTATCAGCAATAAACCAGCCAGCCGGAAGGGCCGA
GCGCAGAAGTGGTCCTGCAACTTTATCCGCCTCCATCCAGTCTATTAATTGTTGCCGGGAAGCTAGAGTA
AGTAGTTCGCCAGTTAATAGTTTGCGCAACGTTGTTGCCATTGCTACAGGCATCGTGGTGTCACGCTCGT
CGTTTGGTATGGCTTCATTCAGCTCCGGTTCCCAACGATCAAGGCGAGTTACATGATCCCCCATGTTGTG
CAAAAAAGCGGTTAGCTCCTTCGGTCCTCCGATCGTTGTCAGAAGTAAGTTGGCCGCAGTGTTATCACTC
ATGGTTATGGCAGCACTGCATAATTCTCTTACTGTCATGCCATCCGTAAGATGCTTTTCTGTGACTGGTG
AGTACTCAACCAAGTCATTCTGAGAATAGTGTATGCGGCGACCGAGTTGCTCTTGCCCGGCGTCAATACG
GGATAATACCGCGCCACATAGCAGAACTTTAAAAGTGCTCATCATTGGAAAACGTTCTTCGGGGCGAAAA
CTCTCAAGGATCTTACCGCTGTTGAGATCCAGTTCGATGTAACCCACTCGTGCACCCAACTGATCTTCAG
CATCTTTTACTTTCACCAGCGTTTCTGGGTGAGCAAAAACAGGAAGGCAAAATGCCGCAAAAAAGGGAAT
AAGGGCGACACGGAAATGTTGAATACTCATACTCTTCCTTTTTCAATATTATTGAAGCATTTATCAGGGT
TATTGTCTCATGAGCGGATACATATTTGAATGTATTTAGAAAAATAAACAAATAGGGGTTCCGCGCACAT
TTCCCCGAAAAGTGCCACCTGACGTC
Features (pLannotate 1.2.2; 21 found; start..end, strand, type, name):
     28..80      -  misc_feature   bom (fragment): basis of mobility region from pBR322
    235..614     +  enhancer       CMV enhancer: human cytomegalovirus immediate early enhancer
    615..818     +  promoter       CMV promoter: human cytomegalovirus (CMV) immediate early promoter
    814..847     +  LTR            5' LTR (truncated) (fragment): truncated 5' long terminal repeat (LTR) from HIV-1
    863..881     +  promoter       T7 promoter: promoter for bacteriophage T7 RNA polymerase
   1106..3187    +  CDS            Pcsk9: PCSK9_MOUSE - Also known as Narc1. Experimental evidence at protein level: Swiss-Prot protein existence level 1. Crucial player in the regulation of plasma cholesterol homeostasis. Binds to low-density lipid receptor family members: low density lipoprotein receptor (LDLR), very low density lipoprotein receptor (VLDLR), apolipoprotein E receptor (LRP1/APOER) and apolipoprotein receptor 2 (LRP8/APOER2), and promotes their degradation in intracellular acidic compartments. Acts via a non-proteolytic mechanism to enhance the degradation of the hepatic LDLR through a clathrin LDLRAP1/ARH-mediated pa
   3294..3335    +  CDS            V5 tag: epitope tag from simian virus 5
   3391..3615    +  polyA_signal   bGH poly(A) signal: bovine growth hormone polyadenylation signal
   3619..3640    +  promoter       SV40 promoter (fragment): SV40 enhancer and early promoter
   3661..4089    +  rep_origin     f1 ori (sequence partly withheld): f1 bacteriophage origin of replication; arrow indicates direction of (+) strand synthesis
   4103..4432    +  promoter       SV40 promoter: SV40 enhancer and early promoter
   4499..5290    +  CDS            neo: KKA2_KLEPN - Also known as kan, nptII. Experimental evidence at protein level: Swiss-Prot protein existence level 1. Resistance to kanamycin, neomycin, paromomycin, ribostamycin, butirosin and gentamicin B. From Klebsiella pneumoniae.
   5316..5474    +  CDS            ble (fragment): BLE_KLEPN - Experimental evidence at protein level: Swiss-Prot protein existence level 1. Binding protein with a strong affinity to the bleomycin family of antibiotics. Binds to CL990; an antimitotic-antibiotic compound. From Klebsiella pneumoniae.
   5469..5590    +  polyA_signal   SV40 poly(A) signal: SV40 polyadenylation signal
   5663..5679    -  protein_bind   lac operator: The lac repressor binds to the lac operator to inhibit transcription in E. coli. This inhibition can be relieved by adding lactose or isopropyl-β-D-thiogalactopyranoside (IPTG). lac repressor encoded by lacI
   5687..5717    -  promoter       lac promoter: promoter for the E. coli lac operon
   5732..5753    -  protein_bind   CAP binding site: CAP binding activates transcription in the presence of cAMP. E. coli catabolite activator protein
   5766..5858    -  CDS            lacI (fragment): lac repressor; lacI; The lac repressor binds to the lac operator to inhibit transcription in E. coli. This inhibition can be relieved by adding lactose or isopropyl-β-D-thiogalactopyranoside (IPTG).
   6041..6629    -  rep_origin     ori: high-copy-number ColE1/pMB1/pBR322/pUC origin of replication
   6800..7660    -  CDS            AmpR: β-lactamase; bla; confers resistance to ampicillin, carbenicillin, and related antibiotics
   7661..7765    -  promoter       AmpR promoter: bla
