[The description below was written by a language model from this plasmid's Addgene catalogue record and pLannotate feature annotations shown in this document.]
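Description:
pcDNA3.1-mPCSK9 is a mammalian expression plasmid built on the pcDNA3.1 backbone that carries the mouse Pcsk9 coding sequence (proprotein convertase subtilisin/kexin type 9, also known as Narc1). It is propagated in E. coli as a high-copy plasmid through a ColE1/pUC-type origin and selected with ampicillin via the β-lactamase gene. An f1 origin is also present, which allows single-stranded DNA production. For selection in mammalian cells, an SV40 early promoter drives a neomycin/kanamycin phosphotransferase gene terminated by an SV40 polyadenylation signal, permitting G418 selection of stable transfectants.

The insert of about 2.1 kb was cloned between EcoRV and XhoI sites, both retained. The catalogue lists T7 as the promoter, but the feature table shows the CMV immediate-early enhancer and promoter upstream. CMV is the element that drives transcription in mammalian cells, while the T7 promoter sits between CMV and the insert and serves for in vitro transcription and as a sequencing primer site. Transcripts end at the bovine growth hormone polyadenylation signal. A V5 epitope tag is annotated downstream of the Pcsk9 open reading frame, but the catalogue entry mentions no tag, and the record does not establish whether it is fused in frame or lies beyond a stop codon. Several short annotated fragments (HIV-1 LTR, ble, lacI, bom) look like backbone remnants or incidental matches. The sequenced record is 7,796 nt, somewhat longer than the 7,512 bp catalogue size.

The stated purpose is expression of mouse PCSK9 in mammalian cells. The associated publication concerns proteolytic maturation of GDF15 by proprotein convertases.
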