Addgene plasmid #122678: pcDNA3.1-mPCSK9
Purpose: Expresses mouse PCSK9 in mammalian cells
Depositing lab: Liming Pei. Depositing organization: Children's Hospital of Philadelphia. Publication: Growth Differentiation Factor 15 Maturation Requires Proteolytic Cleavage by PCSK3, -5, and -6. Li JJ, Liu J, Lupino K, Liu X, Zhang L, Pei L. Mol Cell Biol. 2018 Oct 15;38(21). pii: MCB.00249-18. doi: 10.1128/MCB.00249-18. Print 2018 Nov 1. PubMed 30104250.
Backbone
  Vector backbone: pcDNA3.1
  Backbone size w/o insert (bp): 5428
  Total vector size (bp): 7512
  Vector type: Mammalian Expression
Growth in bacteria
  Bacterial resistance: Ampicillin, 100 μg/mL
  Growth temperature: 37°C
  Growth strain: DH5alpha
  Copy number: High Copy
Gene/Insert
  Gene/Insert name: Mus musculus proprotein convertase subtilisin/kexin type 9 (Pcsk9)
  Insert size (bp): 2084
  GenBank ID: NM_153565.2
  Entrez Gene: Pcsk9 (a.k.a. AI415265, AI747682, FH3, HCHOLA3, Narc1, PC9)
  Promoter: T7
  Cloning method: Restriction Enzyme; 5′ cloning site EcoRV (not destroyed); 3′ cloning site XhoI (not destroyed)
  Sequencing primers: 5′ GTA ATA CGA CTC ACT ATA GGG; 3′ TAG AAG GCA CAG TCG AGG
Terms and licenses: Academic/Nonprofit Terms; Industry Terms: Not Available to Industry
How to cite: pcDNA3.1-mPCSK9 was a gift from Liming Pei (Addgene plasmid # 122678 ; http://n2t.net/addgene:122678 ; RRID:Addgene_122678)
